Addgene plasmid #218298: pMV-Tc1-2_ST DRiKO
Purpose: Donor plasmid of Tc1-2_ST Transposon without spacer and inner DRs
Depositing lab: Haoyi Wang. Depositing organization: Institute of Zoology, Chinese Academy of Sciences. Publication: Heterologous survey of 130 DNA transposons in human cells highlights their functional divergence and expands the genome engineering toolbox. Zhang T, Tan S, Tang N, Li Y, Zhang C, Sun J, Guo Y, Gao H, Cai Y, Sun W, Wang C, Fu L, Ma H, Wu Y, Hu X, Zhang X, Gee P, Yan W, Zhao Y, Chen Q, Guo B, Wang H, Zhang YE. Cell. 2024 Jul 11;187(14):3741-3760.e30. doi: 10.1016/j.cell.2024.05.007. Epub 2024 Jun 5. PubMed 38843831.
Backbone
  Vector backbone: pMV
  Vector type: Mammalian Expression
Growth in bacteria
  Bacterial resistance: Ampicillin, 100 μg/mL
  Growth temperature: 37°C
  Growth strain: DH5alpha
  Copy number: High Copy
Gene/Insert
  Gene/Insert name: TIRs of Tc1-2_ST Transposon
  Species: Synthetic
  Cloning method: Restriction Enzyme; 5′ cloning site Unknown (unknown if destroyed); 3′ cloning site Unknown (unknown if destroyed)
Terms and licenses: Academic/Nonprofit Terms; Industry Terms: Not Available to Industry
How to cite: pMV-Tc1-2_ST DRiKO was a gift from Haoyi Wang (Addgene plasmid # 218298 ; http://n2t.net/addgene:218298 ; RRID:Addgene_218298)
