[The description below was written by a language model from this plasmid's Addgene catalogue record and pLannotate feature annotations shown in this document.]
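Description:
pMV-Tc1-2_ST DRiKO is a 4.6 kb transposon donor plasmid built on the pMV backbone and classed as a mammalian expression vector. It is maintained in E. coli as a high-copy plasmid through a ColE1/pUC-type origin and selected with ampicillin via the bla gene and its native promoter; a short lacZα remnant from the cloning backbone is also annotated. The recorded insert is a synthetic version of the terminal inverted repeats (TIRs) of the Tc1-2_ST DNA transposon. According to the stated purpose, this variant lacks the spacer and the inner direct repeats (the "DRiKO" in the name), so the transposon ends are trimmed relative to the full-length TIR architecture typical of Tc1/mariner-type elements, in which transposase binding sites occur as outer and inner repeats within each end.

The TIRs themselves were not recognised by the automated annotation, so their exact positions are not given. The annotated cargo lies on the reverse strand. It consists of a mouse PGK promoter followed by a puromycin N-acetyltransferase coding sequence (called as a fragment spanning the sequence origin), then EGFP and a bovine growth hormone polyadenylation signal. The short gap between PuroR and EGFP suggests they are expressed from a single transcript, but the record does not identify any linker or 2A element between them. This reporter/selection cassette presumably sits between the TIRs, so that genomic integration can be scored by puromycin resistance or stable fluorescence.

No transposase is encoded here, so one must be supplied in trans. The construct appears intended for testing how loss of the spacer and inner repeats affects Tc1-2_ST transposition in mammalian cells.
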