Features (pLannotate 1.2.2; 8 found; start..end, strand, type, name):
    342..841     -  promoter       PGK promoter: mouse phosphoglycerate kinase 1 promoter
   1060..1080    +  CDS            lacZα (fragment): LacZα fragment of β-galactosidase; lacZ fragment
   1172..1276    +  promoter       AmpR promoter: bla
   1277..2137    +  CDS            AmpR: β-lactamase; bla; confers resistance to ampicillin, carbenicillin, and related antibiotics
   2308..2896    +  rep_origin     ori: high-copy-number ColE1/pMB1/pBR322/pUC origin of replication
   3299..3523    -  polyA_signal   bGH poly(A) signal: bovine growth hormone polyadenylation signal
   3551..4270    -  CDS            EGFP: the original enhanced GFP (Yang et al., 1996) mammalian codon-optimized
   4334..317     -  CDS            PuroR (fragment) (across the origin): puromycin N-acetyltransferase; pac from Streptomyces alboniger; confers resistance to puromycin
>Addgene plasmid #218298 | pMV-Tc1-2_ST DRiKO | addgene full sequence | sequence record 443594 | Addgene NGS Result
GCTGCGCGGCCAGCCGGGAACCGCTCAACTCGGCCATGCGCGGGCCGATCTCGGCGAACACCGCCCCCGC
TTCGACGCTCTCCGGCGTGGTCCAGACCGCCACCGCGGCGCCGTCGTCCGCGACCCACACCTTGCCGATG
TCGAGCCCGACGCGCGTGAGGAAGAGTTCTTGCAGCTCGGTGACCCGCTCGATGTGGCGGTCCGGGTCGA
CGGTGTGGCGCGTGGCGGGGTAGTCGGCGAACGCGGCGGCGAGGGTGCGTACGGCCCGGGGGACGTCGTC
GCGGGTGGCGAGGCGCACCGTGGGCTTGTACTCGGTCCCCATGGTGGCGTTGGCTGCAGGTCGAAAGGCC
CGGAGATGAGGAAGAGGAGAACAGCGCGGCAGACGTGCGCTTTTGAAGCGTGCAGAATGCCGGGCCTCCG
GAGGACCTTCGGGCGCCCGCCCCGCCCCTGAGCCCGCCCCTGAGCCCGCCCCCGGACCCACCCCTTCCCA
GCCTCTGAGCCCAGAAAGCGAAGGAGCAAAGCTGCTATTGGCCGCTGCCCCAAAGGCCTACCCGCTTCCA
TTGCTCAGCGGTGCTGTCCATCTGCACGAGACTAGTGAGACGTGCTACTTCCATTTGTCACGTCCTGCAC
GACGCGAGCTGCGGGGCGGGGGGGAACTTCCTGACTAGGGGAGGAGTAGAAGGTGGCGCGAAGGGGCCAC
CAAAGAACGGAGCCGGTTGGCGCCTACCGGTGGATGTGGAATGTGTGCGAGGCCAGAGGCCACTTGTGTA
GCGCCAAGTGCCCAGCGGGGCTGCTAAAGCGCATGCTCCAGACTGCCTTGGGAAAAGCGCCTCCCCTACC
CGGTAGAATTGCTAGCGCCAAAATCATCACAATTAAAAGAACCAAAGACTTAAACTACTTCAGTCTGTGT
GCATTGAATTTATTTAATACACGAGTTTCACAATTTGAGTTGAATTACTGAAATAAATGAACTTTTCCAC
GACATTCTAATTTATTGAGATGCACCTGTACAATTGAGAGACGCAAGACACTGCGGATCGAGACGCATTG
CGTGGTTCGACTGGCCGTCGTTTTACAACGAAAGGGCCTCGTGATACGCCTATTTTTATAGGTTAATGTC
ATGATAATAATGGTTTCTTAGACGTCAGGTGGCACTTTTCGGGGAAATGTGCGCGGAACCCCTATTTGTT
TATTTTTCTAAATACATTCAAATATGTATCCGCTCATGAGACAATAACCCTGATAAATGCTTCAATAATA
TTGAAAAAGGAAGAGTATGAGTATTCAACATTTCCGTGTCGCCCTTATTCCCTTTTTTGCGGCATTTTGC
CTTCCTGTTTTTGCTCACCCAGAAACGCTGGTGAAAGTAAAAGATGCTGAAGATCAGTTGGGTGCACGAG
TGGGTTACATCGAACTGGATCTCAACAGCGGTAAGATCCTTGAGAGTTTTCGCCCCGAAGAACGTTTTCC
AATGATGAGCACTTTTAAAGTTCTGCTATGTGGCGCGGTATTATCCCGTATTGACGCCGGGCAAGAGCAA
CTCGGTCGCCGCATACACTATTCTCAGAATGACTTGGTTGAGTACTCACCAGTCACAGAAAAGCATCTTA
CGGATGGCATGACAGTAAGAGAATTATGTAGTGCTGCCATAACCATGAGTGATAACACGGCGGCCAACTT
ACTTCTGACAACGATCGGAGGACCGAAGGAGCTAACCGCTTTTTTGCGCAACATGGGGGATCATGTAACT
CGCCTTGATCGTTGGGAACCGGAGCTGAATGAAGCCATACCAAACGACGAGCGTGATACCACGATGCCTG
TAGCGATGGCAACAACGTTGCGCAAACTATTAACTGGCGAACTACTTACTCTAGCTTCCCGGCAACAATT
AATAGACTGGATGGAGGCGGATAAAGTTGCAGGACCACTTCTGCGCTCGGCCCTTCCGGCTGGCTGGTTT
ATTGCTGATAAATCTGGAGCCGGTGAGCGTGGGTCCCGCGGTATTATTGCAGCACTGGGGCCAGATGGTA
AGCCCTCCCGTATCGTAGTTATCTACACGACGGGGAGTCAGGCAACTATGGATGAACGAAAGAGACAGAT
CGCTGAGATAGGTGCCTCACTGATTAAGCATTGGTAACTGTCAGACCAAGTTTACTCATATATACTTTAG
ATTGATTTAAAACTTCATTTTTAATTTAAAAGGATCTAGGTGAAGATCCTTTTTGATAATCTCATGACCA
AAATCCCTTAACGTGAGTTTTCGTTCCACTGAGCGTCAGACCCCGTAGAAAAGATCAAAGGATCTTCTTG
AGATCCTTTTTTTCTGCGCGTAATCTGCTGCTTGCAAACAAAAAAACCACCGCTACCAGCGGTGGTTTGT
TTGCCGGATCAAGAGCTACCAACTCTTTTTCCGAAGGTAACTGGCTTCAGCAGAGCGCAGATACCAAATA
CTGTTCTTCTAGTGTAGCCGTAGTTAGGCCACCACTTCAAGAACTCTGTAGCACCGCCTACATACCTCGC
TCTGCTAATCCTGTTACCAGTGGCTGCTGCCAGTGGCGATAAGTCGTGTCTTACCGGGTTGGACTCAAGA
CGATAGTTACCGGATAAGGCGCAGCGGTCGGGCTGAACGGGGGGTTCGTGCACACAGCCCAGCTTGGAGC
GAACGACCTACACCGAACTGAGATACCTACAGCGTGAGCTATGAGAAAGCGCCACGCTTCCCGAAGGGAG
AAAGGCGGACAGGTATCCGGTAAGCGGCAGGGTCGGAACAGGAGAGCGCACGAGGGAGCTTCCAGGGGGA
AACGCCTGGTATCTTTATAGTCCTGTCGGGTTTCGCCACCTCTGACTTGAGCGTCGATTTTTGTGATGCT
CGTCAGGGGGGCGGAGCCTATGGAAAAACGCCAGCAACGCGGCCTTTTTACGGTTCCTGGCCTTTTGCTG
GCCTTTTGCTCACATGTTCTTTCCTGCGTTATCCCCTGATTCTGTGGGTAACCGTATTACCGCCTTTGAG
TGAGCTGATACCGCTCGCCGCAGCCGAACGACCGAGCGCAGCGAGTCAGTGAGCGAGGAAGCGGCACACA
GGAAACAGCTATGACCGTCTCGGTTGGCAGTGACTCCGTCTCTGGGCCCTACAGGTGCATCTCAATAAAT
TAGAATGTCGTGGAAAAGTTCATTTATTTCAGTAATTCAACTCAAATTGTGAAACTCGTGTATTAAATAA
ATTCAATGCACACAGACTGAAGTAGTTTAAGTCTTTGGTTCTTTTAATTGTGATGATTTTGGCGGCGCGC
CTCAGAAGCCATAGAGCCCACCGCATCCCCAGCATGCCTGCTATTGTCTTCCCAATCCTCCCCCTTGCTG
TCCTGCCCCACCCCACCCCCCAGAATAGAATGACACCTACTCAGACAATGCGATGCAATTTCCTCATTTT
ATTAGGAAAGGACAGTGGGAGTGGCACCTTCCAGGGTCAAGGAAGGCACGGGGGAGGGGCAAACAACAGA
TGGCTGGCAACTAGAAGGCACAGTCGAGGCTGATCAGCGAGCTTAATTAATTACTTGTACAGCTCGTCCA
TGCCGAGAGTGATCCCGGCGGCGGTCACGAACTCCAGCAGGACCATGTGATCGCGCTTCTCGTTGGGGTC
TTTGCTCAGGGCGGACTGGGTGCTCAGGTAGTGGTTGTCGGGCAGCAGCACGGGGCCGTCGCCGATGGGG
GTGTTCTGCTGGTAGTGGTCGGCGAGCTGCACGCTGCCGTCCTCGATGTTGTGGCGGATCTTGAAGTTCA
CCTTGATGCCGTTCTTCTGCTTGTCGGCCATGATATAGACGTTGTGGCTGTTGTAGTTGTACTCCAGCTT
GTGCCCCAGGATGTTGCCGTCCTCCTTGAAGTCGATGCCCTTCAGCTCGATGCGGTTCACCAGGGTGTCG
CCCTCGAACTTCACCTCGGCGCGGGTCTTGTAGTTGCCGTCGTCCTTGAAGAAGATGGTGCGCTCCTGGA
CGTAGCCTTCGGGCATGGCGGACTTGAAGAAGTCGTGCTGCTTCATGTGGTCGGGGTAGCGGCTGAAGCA
CTGCACGCCGTAGGTCAGGGTGGTCACGAGGGTGGGCCAGGGCACGGGCAGCTTGCCGGTGGTGCAGATG
AACTTCAGGGTCAGCTTGCCGTAGGTGGCATCGCCCTCGCCCTCGCCGGACACGCTGAACTTGTGGCCGT
TTACGTCGCCGTCCAGCTCGACCAGGATGGGCACCACCCCGGTGAACAGCTCCTCGCCCTTGCTCACCAT
TGGCCCGGGATTCTCTTCGACATCCCCTGCTTGTTTCAACAGGGAGAAGTTAGTGGCATCGATGGCACCG
GGCTTGCGGGTCATGCACCAGGTGCGCGGTCCTTCGGGCACCTCGACGTCGGCGGTGACGGTGAAGCCGA
GCCGCTCGTAGAAGGGGAGGTTGCGGGGCGCGGAGGTCTCCAGGAAGGCGGGCACCCCGGCGCGCTCGGC
CGCCTCCACTCCGGGGAGCACGACGGCGCTGCCCAGACCCTTGCCCTGGTGGTCGGGCGAGACGCCGACG
GTGGCCAGGAACCACGCGGGCTCCTTGGGCCGGTGCGGCGCCAGGAGGCCTTCCATCTGTT
